Addgene plasmid #219922: pCfb12561
Purpose: PrPGM with the overhangs for SapI restriction site can be insert into the base plasmid of TUNEYALI
Depositing lab: Irina Borodina. Depositing organization: Danmarks Tekniske Universitet. Publication: High-throughput metabolic engineering of Yarrowia lipolytica through gene expression tuning. Jiang W, Wang S, Ahlheit D, Fumagalli T, Yang Z, Ramanathan S, Jiang X, Weber T, Dahlin J, Borodina I. Proc Natl Acad Sci U S A. 2025 Jun 10;122(23):e2426686122. doi: 10.1073/pnas.2426686122. Epub 2025 Jun 3. PubMed 40460129.
Backbone
  Vector backbone: TOPO Vector
  Vector type: Yeast Expression
  Selectable markers: Hygromycin
Growth in bacteria
  Bacterial resistance: Kanamycin, 50 μg/mL
  Growth temperature: 37°C
  Growth strain: DH5alpha
  Copy number: High Copy
Gene/Insert
  Gene/Insert name: Promoter PGM
  Species: Yarrowia lipolytica
  Cloning method: TOPO Cloning
Terms and licenses: Academic/Nonprofit Terms; Industry Terms: Not Available to Industry
How to cite: pCfb12561 was a gift from Irina Borodina (Addgene plasmid # 219922 ; http://n2t.net/addgene:219922 ; RRID:Addgene_219922)
