[The description below was written by a language model from this plasmid's Addgene catalogue record and pLannotate feature annotations shown in this document.]
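Description:
pCfb12561 is a small (about 4.6 kb) TOPO-cloning plasmid that stores a Yarrowia lipolytica promoter part, the PGM promoter (PrPGM), for the TUNEYALI gene-expression-tuning system. According to the record, the promoter was TOPO-cloned with flanking overhangs for SapI, a type IIS restriction enzyme. This allows it to be released and inserted in a defined orientation into the TUNEYALI base plasmid. The construct therefore appears to serve as a donor of one promoter for assembling constructs that vary gene expression in high-throughput Y. lipolytica metabolic engineering, rather than as an expression vector in its own right, even though it is catalogued as a yeast expression vector.

The annotated features are those of a standard E. coli TOPO backbone. A high-copy ColE1/pUC-type origin supports replication, and a Tn5-derived NeoR/KanR gene provides the kanamycin selection listed in the record. A BleoR (Sh ble) cassette behind an AmpR promoter fragment is also present. The cloning site lies between SP6 and T7 promoters, downstream of the lac promoter/operator and CAP site. It interrupts a lacZα–ccdB fusion, the arrangement these vectors use to counterselect against plasmids without an insert. The roughly 1.1 kb unannotated stretch between the SP6 and T7 promoters presumably holds the PGM promoter insert, although the feature table does not label it. The short RSF ori, lacI, tnpA and bom fragments are backbone remnants.

The catalogue lists hygromycin as a selectable marker, but no hygromycin resistance gene, yeast origin or yeast marker is annotated in the sequenced plasmid. That marker may belong to the downstream TUNEYALI base plasmid instead.
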