Features (pLannotate 1.2.2; 15 found; start..end, strand, type, name):
      1..127     +  rep_origin     RSF ori (fragment): Plasmids containing the RSF 1030 origin of replication can be propagated in E. coli cells that contain additional plasmids with compatible origins.
    129..221     +  CDS            lacI (fragment): lac repressor; lacI; The lac repressor binds to the lac operator to inhibit transcription in E. coli. This inhibition can be relieved by adding lactose or isopropyl-β-D-thiogalactopyranoside (IPTG).
    234..255     +  protein_bind   CAP binding site: CAP binding activates transcription in the presence of cAMP. E. coli catabolite activator protein
    270..300     +  promoter       lac promoter: promoter for the E. coli lac operon
    308..324     +  protein_bind   lac operator: The lac repressor binds to the lac operator to inhibit transcription in E. coli. This inhibition can be relieved by adding lactose or isopropyl-β-D-thiogalactopyranoside (IPTG). lac repressor encoded by lacI
    366..384     +  promoter       SP6 promoter: promoter for bacteriophage SP6 RNA polymerase
   1493..1511    -  promoter       T7 promoter: promoter for bacteriophage T7 RNA polymerase
   1514..1661    +  CDS            lacZα (fragment): LacZα fragment of β-galactosidase; lacZ fragment
   1671..1974    +  CDS            ccdB (fragment): CcdB, a bacterial toxin that poisons DNA gyrase; ccdB; Plasmids containing the ccdB gene cannot be propagated in standard E. coli strains.
   2022..2291    +  CDS            tnpA (fragment): TN5P_ECOLX - Also known as tnp. Experimental evidence at protein level: Swiss-Prot protein existence level 1. Mediates transposition of transposon Tn5 by a 'cut and paste' mechanism. First, the monomeric transposase binds the 19 bp inverted DNA repeats flanking the transposon. Then, dimerization of the DNA- bound transposase creates a synaptic DNA complex. After nicking of the first DNA strand, excision of the transposon proceeds through a series of intermediates. The transposase then mediates the insertion of the transposon at a new site by strand transfer. The activity of the wild- type tran
   2323..3117    +  CDS            NeoR/KanR: aminoglycoside phosphotransferase from Tn5; aph(3')-II (or nptII); confers resistance to neomycin, kanamycin, and G418 (Geneticin®)
   3138..3188    -  misc_feature   bom (fragment): basis of mobility region from pBR322
   3215..3303    +  promoter       AmpR promoter (fragment): bla
   3323..3697    +  CDS            BleoR: antibiotic-binding protein; Sh ble from Streptoalloteichus hindustanus; confers resistance to bleomycin, phleomycin, and Zeocin™
   3835..4423    +  rep_origin     ori: high-copy-number ColE1/pMB1/pBR322/pUC origin of replication
>Addgene plasmid #219922 | pCfb12561 | addgene full sequence | sequence record 435639 | Addgene NGS Result
CACATGTTCTTTCCTGCGTTATCCCCTGATTCTGTGGATAACCGTATTACCGCCTTTGAGTGAGCTGATA
CCGCTCGCCGCAGCCGAACGACCGAGCGCAGCGAGTCAGTGAGCGAGGAAGCGGAAGAGCGCCCAATACG
CAAACCGCCTCTCCCCGCGCGTTGGCCGATTCATTAATGCAGCTGGCACGACAGGTTTCCCGACTGGAAA
GCGGGCAGTGAGCGCAACGCAATTAATGTGAGTTAGCTCACTCATTAGGCACCCCAGGCTTTACACTTTA
TGCTTCCGGCTCGTATGTTGTGTGGAATTGTGAGCGGATAACAATTTCACACAGGAAACAGCTATGACCA
TGATTACGCCAAGCTATTTAGGTGACACTATAGAATACTCAAGCTATGCATCAAGCTTGGTACCGAGCTC
GGATCCACTAGTAACGGCCGCCAGTGTGCTGGAATTCGCCCTTGCTCTTCAGACCAGTATGTACAGTAGC
GACAGTATCTTCCATACTTCACTTTACAGTAAATTAAAGAATACACCAAAACTCGTTCTCAAGCTCTTGT
CAAAAAACTCCAAAAAAATATAAAATATATAATATATTATATATATCGCGATACCTCATTAATTCTCACG
TGACACAGATTATTAACGTCTCGTACCAACCACAGATTACGACCCATTCGCAGTCACAGTTCACTAGGGT
TTGGGTTGCATCCGTTGAGAGTGGTTTGTTTTTAACCTTCTCCATGTGCTCACTCAGGTTTTGGGTTCAG
ATCAAATCAAGGCGTGAACCACTGTTTGAGGACAAATGTGACACAACCAACCAGTGTCAGGGGCAAGTCC
GTGACAAAGGGGAAGATACAATGCAATTACTGACAGTTACGGACTGCCTCGATGCCCTAACCTTGCCCCA
AAATAAGACAACTGTCCTCGTTTAAGCGCAACCCTATTCAGCGTCACGTCATAATAGCGTTTGGATAGCA
CTAGTCTATGAGGAGCGTTTTATGTTGCGGTGAGGGCGATTGGTGCTCATATGGGTTCAATTGAGGTGGT
GGAACGAGCTTAGTCTTCAATTGAGGTGCGAGCGACACAATTGGGTGTCACGTGGCCTAATTGACCTCGG
ATCGTGGAGTCCCCAGTTATACAGCAACCACGAGGTGCATGAGTAGGAGACGTCACCAGACAATAGGGTT
TTTTTGGACTGGAGAGGGTAGGGCAAAAGCGCTCAACGGGCTGTTTGGGGAGCTATGGGGGAGGAATTGG
CGATATTTGTGAGGTTGACGGCTCCGATTTGCGTGTTTTGTCGCTTCTGCATCTCCCCATACCCATATCT
TCCCTCCCCACCTCTTTCCACGATAATTTTACGGATCAGCAATAAGGTTCCTTCTCCTAGTTTCCACGTC
CATATATATCTATGAGAAGAGCAAGGGCGAATTCTGCAGATATCCATCACACTGGCGGCCGCTCGAGCAT
GCATCTAGAGGGCCCAATTCGCCCTATAGTGAGTCGTATTACAATTCACTGGCCGTCGTTTTACAACGTC
GTGACTGGGAAAACCCTGGCGTTACCCAACTTAATCGCCTTGCAGCACATCCCCCTTTCGCCAGCTGGCG
TAATAGCGAAGAGGCCCGCACCGATCGCCCTTCCCAACAGTTGCGCAGCCTATACGTACGGCAGTTTAAG
GTTTACACCTATAAAAGAGAGAGCCGTTATCGTCTGTTTGTGGATGTACAGAGTGATATTATTGACACGC
CGGGGCGACGGATGGTGATCCCCCTGGCCAGTGCACGTCTGCTGTCAGATAAAGTCTCCCGTGAACTTTA
CCCGGTGGTGCATATCGGGGATGAAAGCTGGCGCATGATGACCACCGATATGGCCAGTGTGCCGGTCTCC
GTTATCGGGGAAGAAGTGGCTGATCTCAGCCACCGCGAAAATGACATCAAAAACGCCATTAACCTGATGT
TCTGGGGAATATAAATGTCAGGCATGAGATTATCAAAAAGGATCTTCACCTAGATCCTTTTCACGTAGAA
AGCCAGTCCGCAGAAACGGTGCTGACCCCGGATGAATGTCAGCTACTGGGCTATCTGGACAAGGGAAAAC
GCAAGCGCAAAGAGAAAGCAGGTAGCTTGCAGTGGGCTTACATGGCGATAGCTAGACTGGGCGGTTTTAT
GGACAGCAAGCGAACCGGAATTGCCAGCTGGGGCGCCCTCTGGTAAGGTTGGGAAGCCCTGCAAAGTAAA
CTGGATGGCTTTCTTGCCGCCAAGGATCTGATGGCGCAGGGGATCAAGCTCTGATCAAGAGACAGGATGA
GGATCGTTTCGCATGATTGAACAAGATGGATTGCACGCAGGTTCTCCGGCCGCTTGGGTGGAGAGGCTAT
TCGGCTATGACTGGGCACAACAGACAATCGGCTGCTCTGATGCCGCCGTGTTCCGGCTGTCAGCGCAGGG
GCGCCCGGTTCTTTTTGTCAAGACCGACCTGTCCGGTGCCCTGAATGAACTGCAAGACGAGGCAGCGCGG
CTATCGTGGCTGGCCACGACGGGCGTTCCTTGCGCAGCTGTGCTCGACGTTGTCACTGAAGCGGGAAGGG
ACTGGCTGCTATTGGGCGAAGTGCCGGGGCAGGATCTCCTGTCATCTCACCTTGCTCCTGCCGAGAAAGT
ATCCATCATGGCTGATGCAATGCGGCGGCTGCATACGCTTGATCCGGCTACCTGCCCATTCGACCACCAA
GCGAAACATCGCATCGAGCGAGCACGTACTCGGATGGAAGCCGGTCTTGTCGATCAGGATGATCTGGACG
AAGAGCATCAGGGGCTCGCGCCAGCCGAACTGTTCGCCAGGCTCAAGGCGAGCATGCCCGACGGCGAGGA
TCTCGTCGTGACCCATGGCGATGCCTGCTTGCCGAATATCATGGTGGAAAATGGCCGCTTTTCTGGATTC
ATCGACTGTGGCCGGCTGGGTGTGGCGGACCGCTATCAGGACATAGCGTTGGCTACCCGTGATATTGCTG
AAGAGCTTGGCGGCGAATGGGCTGACCGCTTCCTCGTGCTTTACGGTATCGCCGCTCCCGATTCGCAGCG
CATCGCCTTCTATCGCCTTCTTGACGAGTTCTTCTGAATTATTAACGCTTACAATTTCCTGATGCGGTAT
TTTCTCCTTACGCATCTGTGCGGTATTTCACACCGCATCAGGTGGCACTTTTCGGGGAAATGTGCGCGGA
ACCCCTATTTGTTTATTTTTCTAAATACATTCAAATATGTATCCGCTCATGAGACAATAACCCTGATAAA
TGCTTCAATAATAGCACGTGAGGAGGGCCACCATGGCCAAGTTGACCAGTGCCGTTCCGGTGCTCACCGC
GCGCGACGTCGCCGGAGCGGTCGAGTTCTGGACCGACCGGCTCGGGTTCTCCCGGGACTTCGTGGAGGAC
GACTTCGCCGGTGTGGTCCGGGACGACGTGACCCTGTTCATCAGCGCGGTCCAGGACCAGGTGGTGCCGG
ACAACACCCTGGCCTGGGTGTGGGTGCGCGGCCTGGACGAGCTGTACGCCGAGTGGTCGGAGGTCGTGTC
CACGAACTTCCGGGACGCCTCCGGGCCGGCCATGACCGAGATCGGCGAGCAGCCGTGGGGGCGGGAGTTC
GCCCTGCGCGACCCGGCCGGCAACTGCGTGCACTTCGTGGCCGAGGAGCAGGACTGACACGTGCTAAAAC
TTCATTTTTAATTTAAAAGGATCTAGGTGAAGATCCTTTTTGATAATCTCATGACCAAAATCCCTTAACG
TGAGTTTTCGTTCCACTGAGCGTCAGACCCCGTAGAAAAGATCAAAGGATCTTCTTGAGATCCTTTTTTT
CTGCGCGTAATCTGCTGCTTGCAAACAAAAAAACCACCGCTACCAGCGGTGGTTTGTTTGCCGGATCAAG
AGCTACCAACTCTTTTTCCGAAGGTAACTGGCTTCAGCAGAGCGCAGATACCAAATACTGTTCTTCTAGT
GTAGCCGTAGTTAGGCCACCACTTCAAGAACTCTGTAGCACCGCCTACATACCTCGCTCTGCTAATCCTG
TTACCAGTGGCTGCTGCCAGTGGCGATAAGTCGTGTCTTACCGGGTTGGACTCAAGACGATAGTTACCGG
ATAAGGCGCAGCGGTCGGGCTGAACGGGGGGTTCGTGCACACAGCCCAGCTTGGAGCGAACGACCTACAC
CGAACTGAGATACCTACAGCGTGAGCTATGAGAAAGCGCCACGCTTCCCGAAGGGAGAAAGGCGGACAGG
TATCCGGTAAGCGGCAGGGTCGGAACAGGAGAGCGCACGAGGGAGCTTCCAGGGGGAAACGCCTGGTATC
TTTATAGTCCTGTCGGGTTTCGCCACCTCTGACTTGAGCGTCGATTTTTGTGATGCTCGTCAGGGGGGCG
GAGCCTATGGAAAAACGCCAGCAACGCGGCCTTTTTACGGTTCCTGGCCTTTTGCTGGCCTTTTGCTCAC
ATGTTCTTTCCTGCGTTATCCCCTGATTCTGTGGATAACCGTATTACCGCCTTTGAGTGAGCTGATACCG
CTCGCCGCAGCCGAACGACCGAGCGCAGCGAGTCAGTGAGCGAGGAAGCGGAAG
